>Addgene plasmid #188518 | dCas12j2 VPR | addgene full sequence | sequence record 373463 | Addgene NGS Result
TGATGCGGTTTTGGCAGTACATCAATGGGCGTGGATAGCGGTTTGACTCACGGGGATTTCCAAGTCTCCA
CCCCATTGACGTCAATGGGAGTTTGTTTTGGCACCAAAATCAACGGGACTTTCCAAAATGTCGTAACAAC
TCCGCCCCATTGACGCAAATGGGCGGTAGGCGTGTACGGTGGGAGGTCTATATAAGCAGCGCGTTTTGCC
TGTACTGGGTCTCTCTGGTTAGACCAGATCTGAGCCTGGGAGCTCTCTGGCTAACTAGGGAACCCACTGC
TTAAGCCTCAATAAAGCTTGCCTTGAGTGCTTCAAGTAGTGTGTGCCCGTCTGTTGTGTGACTCTGGTAA
CTAGAGATCCCTCAGACCCTTTTAGTCAGTGTGGAAAATCTCTAGCAGTGGCGCCCGAACAGGGACTTGA
AAGCGAAAGGGAAACCAGAGGAGCTCTCTCGACGCAGGACTCGGCTTGCTGAAGCGCGCACGGCAAGAGG
CGAGGGGCGGCGACTGGTGAGTACGCCAAAAATTTTGACTAGCGGAGGCTAGAAGGAGAGAGATGGGTGC
GAGAGCGTCAGTATTAAGCGGGGGAGAATTAGATCGCGATGGGAAAAAATTCGGTTAAGGCCAGGGGGAA
AGAAAAAATATAAATTAAAACATATAGTATGGGCAAGCAGGGAGCTAGAACGATTCGCAGTTAATCCTGG
CCTGTTAGAAACATCAGAAGGCTGTAGACAAATACTGGGACAGCTACAACCATCCCTTCAGACAGGATCA
GAAGAACTTAGATCATTATATAATACAGTAGCAACCCTCTATTGTGTGCATCAAAGGATAGAGATAAAAG
ACACCAAGGAAGCTTTAGACAAGATAGAGGAAGAGCAAAACAAAAGTAAGACCACCGCACAGCAAGCGGC
CGCTGATCTTCAGACCTGGAGGAGGAGATATGAGGGACAATTGGAGAAGTGAATTATATAAATATAAAGT
AGTAAAAATTGAACCATTAGGAGTAGCACCCACCAAGGCAAAGAGAAGAGTGGTGCAGAGAGAAAAAAGA
GCAGTGGGAATAGGAGCTTTGTTCCTTGGGTTCTTGGGAGCAGCAGGAAGCACTATGGGCGCAGCGTCAA
TGACGCTGACGGTACAGGCCAGACAATTATTGTCTGGTATAGTGCAGCAGCAGAACAATTTGCTGAGGGC
TATTGAGGCGCAACAGCATCTGTTGCAACTCACAGTCTGGGGCATCAAGCAGCTCCAGGCAAGAATCCTG
GCTGTGGAAAGATACCTAAAGGATCAACAGCTCCTGGGGATTTGGGGTTGCTCTGGAAAACTCATTTGCA
CCACTGCTGTGCCTTGGAATGCTAGTTGGAGTAATAAATCTCTGGAACAGATTTGGAATCACACGACCTG
GATGGAGTGGGACAGAGAAATTAACAATTACACAAGCTTAATACACTCCTTAATTGAAGAATCGCAAAAC
CAGCAAGAAAAGAATGAACAAGAATTATTGGAATTAGATAAATGGGCAAGTTTGTGGAATTGGTTTAACA
TAACAAATTGGCTGTGGTATATAAAATTATTCATAATGATAGTAGGAGGCTTGGTAGGTTTAAGAATAGT
TTTTGCTGTACTTTCTATAGTGAATAGAGTTAGGCAGGGATATTCACCATTATCGTTTCAGACCCACCTC
CCAACCCCGAGGGGACCCGACAGGCCCGAAGGAATAGAAGAAGAAGGTGGAGAGAGAGACAGAGACAGAT
CCATTCGATTAGTGAACGGATCGGCACTGCGTGCGCCAATTCTGCAGACAAATGGCAGTATTCATCCACA
ATTTTAAAAGAAAAGGGGGGATTGGGGGGTACAGTGCAGGGGAAAGAATAGTAGACATAATAGCAACAGA
CATACAAACTAAAGAATTACAAAAACAAATTACAAAAATTCAAAATTTTCGGGTTTATTACAGGGACAGC
AGAGATCCAGTTTGGTTAATTAAGGTACCGATATCACTAGTGTTCCATTAACTGCGCTAAAAATAATTTT
TAAATCTTTTTTAGCTTCTTGCTCTTTTTTGTACGTCTCTGTTTTAGAGCTAGAAATAGCAAGTTAAAAT
AAGGCTAGTCCGTTATCAACTTGAAAAAGTGGCACCGAGTCGGTGCTTTTTTGAATTCGCTAGCTAGGTC
TTGAAAGGAGTGGGAATTGGCTCCGGTGCCCGTCAGTGGGCAGAGCGCACATCGCCCACAGTCCCCGAGA
AGTTGGGGGGAGGGGTCGGCAATTGATCCGGTGCCTAGAGAAGGTGGCGCGGGGTAAACTGGGAAAGTGA
TGTCGTGTACTGGCTCCGCCTTTTTCCCGAGGGTGGGGGAGAACCGTATATAAGTGCAGTAGTCGCCGTG
AACGTTCTTTTTCGCAACGGGTTTGCCGCCAGAACACAGGACCGGTTCTAGAGCGCTGCCACCATGCCAA
AGCCAGCCGTGGAGTCTGAGTTTTCTAAGGTACTCAAGAAGCACTTTCCGGGCGAGCGATTTAGGTCTAG
CTACATGAAGCGGGGTGGTAAAATCTTGGCAGCCCAGGGTGAAGAAGCGGTCGTCGCGTATCTGCAAGGC
AAGTCCGAGGAGGAACCCCCGAATTTTCAGCCGCCGGCGAAATGTCATGTTGTTACGAAATCACGAGATT
TCGCCGAGTGGCCAATTATGAAGGCCTCCGAAGCAATCCAAAGGTATATCTATGCGCTCTCTACGACGGA
ACGGGCAGCTTGCAAGCCTGGCAAATCTTCAGAGTCCCACGCGGCCTGGTTCGCGGCAACTGGCGTGTCA
AACCACGGTTATAGCCATGTTCAAGGCCTCAATCTTATCTTCGACCACACGCTGGGAAGATACGATGGTG
TTCTGAAAAAGGTGCAGCTGAGAAATGAGAAAGCCCGCGCCCGGCTGGAAAGTATCAACGCCTCTCGAGC
CGACGAAGGACTTCCAGAAATAAAGGCAGAGGAGGAAGAGGTCGCTACAAATGAAACCGGACACCTTTTG
CAGCCTCCGGGGATCAACCCAAGTTTCTACGTTTACCAGACTATTTCTCCGCAGGCTTACAGGCCGCGAG
ATGAGATTGTACTGCCGCCCGAGTATGCCGGCTACGTCCGAGATCCGAACGCCCCTATCCCCCTTGGCGT
GGTTCGGAATCGGTGCGATATTCAGAAGGGATGCCCTGGATACATCCCCGAATGGCAAAGAGAGGCAGGT
ACTGCAATTTCCCCTAAGACGGGTAAAGCCGTCACCGTTCCCGGCCTCAGTCCAAAAAAAAATAAACGAA
TGCGACGATACTGGAGGTCCGAGAAAGAGAAGGCCCAAGATGCACTGCTCGTTACTGTGAGAATCGGCAC
TGACTGGGTCGTAATCGACGTTCGAGGTTTGCTGCGGAATGCGCGGTGGCGCACCATTGCGCCCAAGGAT
ATATCCTTGAATGCCCTCTTGGATCTCTTTACAGGCGACCCGGTCATAGATGTTCGGAGAAACATTGTGA
CTTTCACCTACACTCTGGACGCTTGCGGTACATATGCTCGCAAATGGACTCTCAAAGGGAAACAGACTAA
GGCAACCCTCGATAAGTTGACCGCAACCCAGACCGTGGCCCTGGTAGCAATAGCCCTTGGACAAACCAAT
CCCATAAGTGCGGGTATCAGTAGGGTCACGCAAGAAAACGGGGCACTTCAATGTGAACCTCTGGATCGGT
TCACTCTCCCTGATGATCTGCTCAAGGATATCTCCGCGTACCGAATCGCTTGGGATCGCAACGAGGAGGA
ACTGAGGGCTAGGTCCGTCGAAGCGCTCCCAGAAGCTCAACAAGCTGAAGTGAGGGCTCTGGACGGCGTT
TCTAAAGAAACCGCCAGGACCCAGCTCTGCGCGGACTTCGGCCTTGATCCCAAACGGCTGCCTTGGGATA
AAATGAGCAGCAACACCACTTTCATCAGTGAAGCGTTGCTTAGTAATTCTGTGTCTAGAGATCAGGTTTT
TTTTACTCCTGCGCCTAAAAAGGGAGCAAAGAAAAAAGCCCCCGTTGAAGTTATGCGGAAGGATAGGACC
TGGGCGAGGGCCTATAAACCACGGCTCAGTGTGGAAGCCCAAAAGCTGAAAAATGAGGCCTTGTGGGCTC
TCAAGCGCACTTCTCCAGAATACCTCAAGCTGAGTCGGAGAAAAGAGGAGCTTTGTAGGCGAAGTATTAA
CTACGTCATTGAAAAAACAAGACGGAGGACACAATGTCAGATCGTGATACCTGTCATAGAGGACTTGAAT
GTGCGATTCTTTCACGGTTCAGGGAAGCGCCTGCCTGGCTGGGATAATTTTTTCACTGCGAAGAAGGAGA
ACAGGTGGTTTATACAGGGCCTCCACAAAGCATTCAGCGACTTGCGAACTCATCGCTCCTTCTACGTATT
CGAAGTCCGCCCGGAGCGGACTTCAATAACGTGCCCAAAATGCGGGCACTGCGAGGTTGGGAACCGGGAT
GGGGAGGCTTTTCAGTGCCTTAGTTGCGGCAAAACGTGCAATGCCGACCTTGACGTGGCTACCCATAATC
TGACTCAAGTCGCCCTTACAGGAAAAACAATGCCGAAACGCGAGGAACCTAGAGATGCCCAGGGCACAGC
TCCAGCCCGAAAAACAAAGAAGGCGTCAAAGAGCAAGGCTCCGCCAGCCGAACGAGAGGACCAAACTCCA
GCACAGGAACCGTCCCAGACTTCCAAGCGACCTGCCGCCACAAAGAAGGCTGGACAGGCTAAGAAGAAGA
AAGATTACAAAGACGATGACGATAAGGGATCCTCGCCAGGGATCCGTCGACTTGACGCGTTGATATCAAC
AAGTTTGTACAAAAAAGCAGGCTACAAAGAGGCCAGCGGTTCCGGACGGGCTGACGCATTGGACGATTTT
GATCTGGATATGCTGGGAAGTGACGCCCTCGATGATTTTGACCTTGACATGCTTGGTTCGGATGCCCTTG
ATGACTTTGACCTCGACATGCTCGGCAGTGACGCCCTTGATGATTTCGACCTGGACATGCTGATTAACTC
TAGAAGTTCCGGATCTCCGAAAAAGAAACGCAAAGTTGGTAGCCAGTACCTGCCCGACACCGACGACCGG
CACCGGATCGAGGAAAAGCGGAAGCGGACCTACGAGACATTCAAGAGCATCATGAAGAAGTCCCCCTTCA
GCGGCCCCACCGACCCTAGACCTCCACCTAGAAGAATCGCCGTGCCCAGCAGATCCAGCGCCAGCGTGCC
AAAACCTGCCCCCCAGCCTTACCCCTTCACCAGCAGCCTGAGCACCATCAACTACGACGAGTTCCCTACC
ATGGTGTTCCCCAGCGGCCAGATCTCTCAGGCCTCTGCTCTGGCTCCAGCCCCTCCTCAGGTGCTGCCTC
AGGCTCCTGCTCCTGCACCAGCTCCAGCCATGGTGTCTGCACTGGCTCAGGCACCAGCACCCGTGCCTGT
GCTGGCTCCTGGACCTCCACAGGCTGTGGCTCCACCAGCCCCTAAACCTACACAGGCCGGCGAGGGCACA
CTGTCTGAAGCTCTGCTGCAGCTGCAGTTCGACGACGAGGATCTGGGAGCCCTGCTGGGAAACAGCACCG
ATCCTGCCGTGTTCACCGACCTGGCCAGCGTGGACAACAGCGAGTTCCAGCAGCTGCTGAACCAGGGCAT
CCCTGTGGCCCCTCACACCACCGAGCCCATGCTGATGGAATACCCCGAGGCCATCACCCGGCTCGTGACA
GGCGCTCAGAGGCCTCCTGATCCAGCTCCTGCCCCTCTGGGAGCACCAGGCCTGCCTAATGGACTGCTGT
CTGGCGACGAGGACTTCAGCTCTATCGCCGATATGGATTTCTCAGCCTTGCTGGGCTCTGGCAGCGGCAG
CCGGGATTCCAGGGAAGGGATGTTTTTGCCGAAGCCTGAGGCCGGCTCCGCTATTAGTGACGTGTTTGAG
GGCCGCGAGGTGTGCCAGCCAAAACGAATCCGGCCATTTCATCCTCCAGGAAGTCCATGGGCCAACCGCC
CACTCCCCGCCAGCCTCGCACCAACACCAACCGGTCCAGTACATGAGCCAGTCGGGTCACTGACCCCGGC
ACCAGTCCCTCAGCCACTGGATCCAGCGCCCGCAGTGACTCCCGAGGCCAGTCACCTGTTGGAGGATCCC
GATGAAGAGACGAGCCAGGCTGTCAAAGCCCTTCGGGAGATGGCCGATACTGTGATTCCCCAGAAGGAAG
AGGCTGCAATCTGTGGCCAAATGGACCTTTCCCATCCGCCCCCAAGGGGCCATCTGGATGAGCTGACAAC
CACACTTGAGTCCATGACCGAGGATCTGAACCTGGACTCACCCCTGACCCCGGAATTGAACGAGATTCTG
GATACCTTCCTGAACGACGAGTGCCTCTTGCATGCCATGCATATCAGCACAGGACTGTCCATCTTCGACA
CATCTCTGTTTGGATCCGGCGCAACAAACTTCTCTCTGCTGAAACAAGCCGGAGATGTCGAAGAGAATCC
TGGACCGACCGAGTACAAGCCCACGGTGCGCCTCGCCACCCGCGACGACGTCCCCAGGGCCGTACGCACC
CTCGCCGCCGCGTTCGCCGACTACCCCGCCACGCGCCACACCGTCGATCCGGACCGCCACATCGAGCGGG
TCACCGAGCTGCAAGAACTCTTCCTCACGCGCGTCGGGCTCGACATCGGCAAGGTGTGGGTCGCGGACGA
CGGCGCCGCGGTGGCGGTCTGGACCACGCCGGAGAGCGTCGAAGCGGGGGCGGTGTTCGCCGAGATCGGC
CCGCGCATGGCCGAGTTGAGCGGTTCCCGGCTGGCCGCGCAGCAACAGATGGAAGGCCTCCTGGCGCCGC
ACCGGCCCAAGGAGCCCGCGTGGTTCCTGGCCACCGTCGGAGTCTCGCCCGACCACCAGGGCAAGGGTCT
GGGCAGCGCCGTCGTGCTCCCCGGAGTGGAGGCGGCCGAGCGCGCCGGGGTGCCCGCCTTCCTGGAGACC
TCCGCGCCCCGCAACCTCCCCTTCTACGAGCGGCTCGGCTTCACCGTCACCGCCGACGTCGAGGTGCCCG
AAGGACCGCGCACCTGGTGCATGACCCGCAAGCCCGGTGCCTGAACGCGTTAAGTCGACAATCAACCTCT
GGATTACAAAATTTGTGAAAGATTGACTGGTATTCTTAACTATGTTGCTCCTTTTACGCTATGTGGATAC
GCTGCTTTAATGCCTTTGTATCATGCTATTGCTTCCCGTATGGCTTTCATTTTCTCCTCCTTGTATAAAT
CCTGGTTGCTGTCTCTTTATGAGGAGTTGTGGCCCGTTGTCAGGCAACGTGGCGTGGTGTGCACTGTGTT
TGCTGACGCAACCCCCACTGGTTGGGGCATTGCCACCACCTGTCAGCTCCTTTCCGGGACTTTCGCTTTC
CCCCTCCCTATTGCCACGGCGGAACTCATCGCCGCCTGCCTTGCCCGCTGCTGGACAGGGGCTCGGCTGT
TGGGCACTGACAATTCCGTGGTGTTGTCGGGGAAATCATCGTCCTTTCCTTGGCTGCTCGCCTGTGTTGC
CACCTGGATTCTGCGCGGGACGTCCTTCTGCTACGTCCCTTCGGCCCTCAATCCAGCGGACCTTCCTTCC
CGCGGCCTGCTGCCGGCTCTGCGGCCTCTTCCGCGTCTTCGCCTTCGCCCTCAGACGAGTCGGATCTCCC
TTTGGGCCGCCTCCCCGCGTCGACTTTAAGACCAATGACTTACAAGGCAGCTGTAGATCTTAGCCACTTT
TTAAAAGAAAAGGGGGGACTGGAAGGGCTAATTCACTCCCAACGAAGACAAGATCTGCTTTTTGCTTGTA
CTGGGTCTCTCTGGTTAGACCAGATCTGAGCCTGGGAGCTCTCTGGCTAACTAGGGAACCCACTGCTTAA
GCCTCAATAAAGCTTGCCTTGAGTGCTTCAAGTAGTGTGTGCCCGTCTGTTGTGTGACTCTGGTAACTAG
AGATCCCTCAGACCCTTTTAGTCAGTGTGGAAAATCTCTAGCAGGGCCCGTTTAAACCCGCTGATCAGCC
TCGACTGTGCCTTCTAGTTGCCAGCCATCTGTTGTTTGCCCCTCCCCCGTGCCTTCCTTGACCCTGGAAG
GTGCCACTCCCACTGTCCTTTCCTAATAAAATGAGGAAATTGCATCGCATTGTCTGAGTAGGTGTCATTC
TATTCTGGGGGGTGGGGTGGGGCAGGACAGCAAGGGGGAGGATTGGGAAGACAATAGCAGGCATGCTGGG
GATGCGGTGGGCTCTATGGCTTCTGAGGCGGAAAGAACCAGCTGGGGCTCTAGGGGGTATCCCC
[124 nt withheld, positions 8325-8448]
C
[91 nt withheld, positions 8450-8540]
A
[49 nt withheld, positions 8542-8590]
CCTTTGACGTTGGAGTCCACGTTCTTT
[37 nt withheld, positions 8618-8654]
ACCCTATCTCGGTCTATTCTTTTGATTTATAAGGGATTTTGCCGATTTCGGCCTATTGGTTAAAAAATGA
GCTGATTTAACAAAAATTTAACGCGAATTAATTCTGTGGAATGTGTGTCAGTTAGGGTGTGGAAAGTCCC
CAGGCTCCCCAGCAGGCAGAAGTATGCAAAGCATGCATCTCAATTAGTCAGCAACCAGGTGTGGAAAGTC
CCCAGGCTCCCCAGCAGGCAGAAGTATGCAAAGCATGCATCTCAATTAGTCAGCAACCATAGTCCCGCCC
CTAACTCCGCCCATCCCGCCCCTAACTCCGCCCAGTTCCGCCCATTCTCCGCCCCATGGCTGACTAATTT
TTTTTATTTATGCAGAGGCCGAGGCCGCCTCTGCCTCTGAGCTATTCCAGAAGTAGTGAGGAGGCTTTTT
TGGAGGCCTAGGCTTTTGCAAAAAGCTCCCGGGAGCTTGTATATCCATTTTCGGATCTGATCAGCACGTG
TTGACAATTAATCATCGGCATAGTATATCGGCATAGTATAATACGACAAGGTGAGGAACTAAACCATGGC
CAAGTTGACCAGTGCCGTTCCGGTGCTCACCGCGCGCGACGTCGCCGGAGCGGTCGAGTTCTGGACCGAC
CGGCTCGGGTTCTCCCGGGACTTCGTGGAGGACGACTTCGCCGGTGTGGTCCGGGACGACGTGACCCTGT
TCATCAGCGCGGTCCAGGACCAGGTGGTGCCGGACAACACCCTGGCCTGGGTGTGGGTGCGCGGCCTGGA
CGAGCTGTACGCCGAGTGGTCGGAGGTCGTGTCCACGAACTTCCGGGACGCCTCCGGGCCGGCCATGACC
GAGATCGGCGAGCAGCCGTGGGGGCGGGAGTTCGCCCTGCGCGACCCGGCCGGCAACTGCGTGCACTTCG
TGGCCGAGGAGCAGGACTGACACGTGCTACGAGATTTCGATTCCACCGCCGCCTTCTATGAAAGGTTGGG
CTTCGGAATCGTTTTCCGGGACGCCGGCTGGATGATCCTCCAGCGCGGGGATCTCATGCTGGAGTTCTTC
GCCCACCCCAACTTGTTTATTGCAGCTTATAATGGTTACAAATAAAGCAATAGCATCACAAATTTCACAA
ATAAAGCATTTTTTTCACTGCATTCTAGTTGTGGTTTGTCCAAACTCATCAATGTATCTTATCATGTCTG
TATACCGTCGACCTCTAGCTAGAGCTTGGCGTAATCATGGTCATAGCTGTTTCCTGTGTGAAATTGTTAT
CCGCTCACAATTCCACACAACATACGAGCCGGAAGCATAAAGTGTAAAGCCTGGGGTGCCTAATGAGTGA
GCTAACTCACATTAATTGCGTTGCGCTCACTGCCCGCTTTCCAGTCGGGAAACCTGTCGTGCCAGCTGCA
TTAATGAATCGGCCAACGCGCGGGGAGAGGCGGTTTGCGTATTGGGCGCTCTTCCGCTTCCTCGCTCACT
GACTCGCTGCGCTCGGTCGTTCGGCTGCGGCGAGCGGTATCAGCTCACTCAAAGGCGGTAATACGGTTAT
CCACAGAATCAGGGGATAACGCAGGAAAGAACATGTGAGCAAAAGGCCAGCAAAAGGCCAGGAACCGTAA
AAAGGCCGCGTTGCTGGCGTTTTTCCATAGGCTCCGCCCCCCTGACGAGCATCACAAAAATCGACGCTCA
AGTCAGAGGTGGCGAAACCCGACAGGACTATAAAGATACCAGGCGTTTCCCCCTGGAAGCTCCCTCGTGC
GCTCTCCTGTTCCGACCCTGCCGCTTACCGGATACCTGTCCGCCTTTCTCCCTTCGGGAAGCGTGGCGCT
TTCTCATAGCTCACGCTGTAGGTATCTCAGTTCGGTGTAGGTCGTTCGCTCCAAGCTGGGCTGTGTGCAC
GAACCCCCCGTTCAGCCCGACCGCTGCGCCTTATCCGGTAACTATCGTCTTGAGTCCAACCCGGTAAGAC
ACGACTTATCGCCACTGGCAGCAGCCACTGGTAACAGGATTAGCAGAGCGAGGTATGTAGGCGGTGCTAC
AGAGTTCTTGAAGTGGTGGCCTAACTACGGCTACACTAGAAGAACAGTATTTGGTATCTGCGCTCTGCTG
AAGCCAGTTACCTTCGGAAAAAGAGTTGGTAGCTCTTGATCCGGCAAACAAACCACCGCTGGTAGCGGTG
GTTTTTTTGTTTGCAAGCAGCAGATTACGCGCAGAAAAAAAGGATCTCAAGAAGATCCTTTGATCTTTTC
TACGGGGTCTGACGCTCAGTGGAACGAAAACTCACGTTAAGGGATTTTGGTCATGAGATTATCAAAAAGG
ATCTTCACCTAGATCCTTTTAAATTAAAAATGAAGTTTTAAATCAATCTAAAGTATATATGAGTAAACTT
GGTCTGACAGTTACCAATGCTTAATCAGTGAGGCACCTATCTCAGCGATCTGTCTATTTCGTTCATCCAT
AGTTGCCTGACTCCCCGTCGTGTAGATAACTACGATACGGGAGGGCTTACCATCTGGCCCCAGTGCTGCA
ATGATACCGCGAGACCCACGCTCACCGGCTCCAGATTTATCAGCAATAAACCAGCCAGCCGGAAGGGCCG
AGCGCAGAAGTGGTCCTGCAACTTTATCCGCCTCCATCCAGTCTATTAATTGTTGCCGGGAAGCTAGAGT
AAGTAGTTCGCCAGTTAATAGTTTGCGCAACGTTGTTGCCATTGCTACAGGCATCGTGGTGTCACGCTCG
TCGTTTGGTATGGCTTCATTCAGCTCCGGTTCCCAACGATCAAGGCGAGTTACATGATCCCCCATGTTGT
GCAAAAAAGCGGTTAGCTCCTTCGGTCCTCCGATCGTTGTCAGAAGTAAGTTGGCCGCAGTGTTATCACT
CATGGTTATGGCAGCACTGCATAATTCTCTTACTGTCATGCCATCCGTAAGATGCTTTTCTGTGACTGGT
GAGTACTCAACCAAGTCATTCTGAGAATAGTGTATGCGGCGACCGAGTTGCTCTTGCCCGGCGTCAATAC
GGGATAATACCGCGCCACATAGCAGAACTTTAAAAGTGCTCATCATTGGAAAACGTTCTTCGGGGCGAAA
ACTCTCAAGGATCTTACCGCTGTTGAGATCCAGTTCGATGTAACCCACTCGTGCACCCAACTGATCTTCA
GCATCTTTTACTTTCACCAGCGTTTCTGGGTGAGCAAAAACAGGAAGGCAAAATGCCGCAAAAAAGGGAA
TAAGGGCGACACGGAAATGTTGAATACTCATACTCTTCCTTTTTCAATATTATTGAAGCATTTATCAGGG
TTATTGTCTCATGAGCGGATACATATTTGAATGTATTTAGAAAAATAAACAAATAGGGGTTCCGCGCACA
TTTCCCCGAAAAGTGCCACCTGACGTCGACGGATCGGGAGATCTCCCGATCCCCTATGGTGCACTCTCAG
TACAATCTGCTCTGATGCCGCATAGTTAAGCCAGTATCTGCTCCCTGCTTGTGTGTTGGAGGTCGCTGAG
TAGTGCGCGAGCAAAATTTAAGCTACAACAAGGCAAGGCTTGACCGACAATTGCATGAAGAATCTGCTTA
GGGTTAGGCGTTTTGCGCTGCTTCGCGATGTACGGGCCAGATATACGCGTTGACATTGATTATTGACTAG
TTATTAATAGTAATCAATTACGGGGTCATTAGTTCATAGCCCATATATGGAGTTCCGCGTTACATAACTT
ACGGTAAATGGCCCGCCTGGCTGACCGCCCAACGACCCCCGCCCATTGACGTCAATAATGACGTATGTTC
CCATAGTAACGCCAATAGGGACTTTCCATTGACGTCAATGGGTGGAGTATTTACGGTAAACTGCCCACTT
GGCAGTACATCAAGTGTATCATATGCCAAGTACGCCCCCTATTGACGTCAATGACGGTAAATGGCCCGCC
TGGCATTATGCCCAGTACATGACCTTATGGGACTTTCCTACTTGGCAGTACATCTACGTATTAGTCATCG
CTATTACCATGG
Features (pLannotate 1.2.2; 34 found; start..end, strand, type, name):
    217..397     +  LTR            5' LTR (truncated): truncated 5' long terminal repeat (LTR) from HIV-1
    444..569     +  misc_feature   HIV-1 Ψ: packaging signal of human immunodeficiency virus type 1
    553..916     +  CDS            HIV-1 gag (fragment): gag protein from human immunodeficiency virus 1; gag
   1062..1295    +  misc_feature   RRE: The Rev response element (RRE) of HIV-1 allows for Rev-dependent mRNA export from the nucleus to the cytoplasm.
   1672..1772    +  CDS            Rev (fragment): human immunodeficiency virus 1 (HIV-1) Rev protein; rev; enhances nuclear export of unspliced and incompletely spliced viral mRNAs
   1822..1939    +  misc_feature   cPPT/CTS: central polypurine tract and central termination sequence of HIV-1
   2071..2146    +  misc_RNA       gRNA scaffold: guide RNA scaffold for the Streptococcus pyogenes CRISPR/Cas9 system
   2164..2182    +  CDS            small t antigen (fragment): SV40 (simian virus 40) small t antigen
   2208..2419    +  promoter       EF-1α core promoter: core promoter for human elongation factor EF-1α
   4829..4853    +  protein_bind   attB1: mutant version of attB; recombination site for the Gateway® BP reaction BP Clonase™
   5084..5863    +  CDS            RELA (fragment): TF65_HUMAN - Also known as NFKB3. Experimental evidence at protein level: Swiss-Prot protein existence level 1. NF-kappa-B is a pleiotropic transcription factor present in almost all cell types and is the endpoint of a series of signal transduction events that are initiated by a vast array of stimuli related to many biological processes such as inflammation, immunity, differentiation, cell growth, tumorigenesis and apoptosis. NF-kappa-B is a homo- or heterodimeric complex formed by the Rel-like domain- containing proteins RELA/p65, RELB, NFKB1/p105, NFKB1/p50, REL and NFKB2/p52. The heterodime
   5882..6451    +  CDS            Rta AD: transcriptional activation domain from the human herpesvirus 4 (Epstein-Barr virus) replication and transcription activator Rta/BRLF1 (Hardwick et al., 1992; Chavez et al., 2015)
   6517..7114    +  CDS            PuroR (fragment): puromycin N-acetyltransferase; pac from Streptomyces; confers resistance to puromycin
   7130..7718    +  misc_feature   WPRE: woodchuck hepatitis virus posttranscriptional regulatory element
   7769..7788    +  misc_feature   cPPT/CTS (fragment): central polypurine tract and central termination sequence of HIV-1
   7790..8023    +  LTR            3' LTR (ΔU3): self-inactivating 3' long terminal repeat (LTR) from HIV-1
   8055..8279    +  polyA_signal   bGH poly(A) signal: bovine growth hormone polyadenylation signal
   8283..8304    +  promoter       SV40 promoter (fragment): SV40 enhancer and early promoter
   8325..8753    +  rep_origin     f1 ori (sequence partly withheld): f1 bacteriophage origin of replication; arrow indicates direction of (+) strand synthesis
   8767..9096    +  promoter       SV40 promoter: SV40 enhancer and early promoter
   9144..9191    +  promoter       EM7 promoter: synthetic bacterial promoter&nbsp
   9210..9584    +  CDS            BleoR: antibiotic-binding protein; Sh ble from Streptoalloteichus hindustanus; confers resistance to bleomycin, phleomycin, and Zeocin™
   9594..9719    +  CDS            ble (fragment): BLE_KLEPN - Experimental evidence at protein level: Swiss-Prot protein existence level 1. Binding protein with a strong affinity to the bleomycin family of antibiotics. Binds to CL990; an antimitotic-antibiotic compound. From Klebsiella pneumoniae.
   9714..9835    +  polyA_signal   SV40 poly(A) signal: SV40 polyadenylation signal
   9906..9928    -  protein_bind   lac operator (fragment): The lac repressor binds to the lac operator to inhibit transcription in E. coli. This inhibition can be relieved by adding lactose or isopropyl-β-D-thiogalactopyranoside (IPTG). lac repressor encoded by lacI
   9932..9962    -  promoter       lac promoter: promoter for the E. coli lac operon
   9977..9998    -  protein_bind   CAP binding site: CAP binding activates transcription in the presence of cAMP. E. coli catabolite activator protein
  10011..10103   -  CDS            lacI (fragment): lac repressor; lacI; The lac repressor binds to the lac operator to inhibit transcription in E. coli. This inhibition can be relieved by adding lactose or isopropyl-β-D-thiogalactopyranoside (IPTG).
  10286..10874   -  rep_origin     ori: high-copy-number ColE1/pMB1/pBR322/pUC origin of replication
  11045..11905   -  CDS            AmpR: β-lactamase; bla; confers resistance to ampicillin, carbenicillin, and related antibiotics
  11906..12010   -  promoter       AmpR promoter: bla
  12069..12121   -  misc_feature   bom (fragment): basis of mobility region from pBR322
  12276..12655   +  enhancer       CMV enhancer: human cytomegalovirus immediate early enhancer
  12656..199     +  promoter       CMV promoter (across the origin): human cytomegalovirus (CMV) immediate early promoter
