[The description below was written by a language model from this plasmid's Addgene catalogue record and pLannotate feature annotations shown in this document.]
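Description:
dCas12j2 VPR is a lentiviral mammalian expression plasmid built on the LentiCRISPR v2 backbone that expresses a FLAG-tagged, nuclease-inactivated Cas12j2 (a bacteriophage-derived CRISPR effector carrying the D394A mutation) fused to the VPR transcriptional activator. In bacteria it replicates from a high-copy ColE1/pUC-type origin with ampicillin selection, and an f1 origin is also present. The transfer-vector architecture is that of a self-inactivating HIV-1 system: a CMV enhancer/promoter drives a truncated 5' LTR, followed by the Ψ packaging signal, a gag fragment, the RRE for Rev-dependent RNA export, and the cPPT/CTS, with a WPRE and ΔU3 3' LTR closing the proviral region ahead of a bGH polyadenylation signal.

Within the provirus, an EF-1α core promoter drives the fusion open reading frame. The dCas12j2 coding region itself and the FLAG tag are not called by the automated annotation and presumably lie in the unannotated stretch downstream of the promoter. The RELA (p65) fragment and the Epstein-Barr virus Rta activation domain, two of the VPR components, are annotated after it, followed closely by a puromycin N-acetyltransferase sequence for selecting transduced cells. The linkage between the fusion and the puromycin marker is not annotated. A Streptococcus pyogenes Cas9 gRNA scaffold remnant from the parent vector is detected upstream of EF-1α, but no U6 promoter or Cas12j2 guide cassette is annotated, so the guide RNA presumably has to be supplied separately. Outside the LTRs, an SV40/EM7-driven BleoR cassette remains in the backbone. The construct is intended for CRISPR activation of target genes in human cells and comes from work comparing the editing and transcriptional control capabilities of diverse CRISPR/Cas systems.
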