Addgene plasmid #188518: dCas12j2 VPR
Purpose: Expresses FLAG tagged dCas12j2 VPR
Depositing lab: Isaac Hilton. Depositing organization: Rice University. Publication: Quantification of Genome Editing and Transcriptional Control Capabilities Reveals Hierarchies among Diverse CRISPR/Cas Systems in Human Cells. Escobar M, Li J, Patel A, Liu S, Xu Q, Hilton IB. ACS Synth Biol. 2022 Oct 21;11(10):3239-3250. doi: 10.1021/acssynbio.2c00156. Epub 2022 Sep 26. PubMed 36162812.
Backbone
  Vector backbone: LentiCRISPR v2
  Vector type: Mammalian Expression, Lentiviral, CRISPR
  Selectable markers: Puromycin
Growth in bacteria
  Bacterial resistance: Ampicillin, 100 μg/mL
  Growth temperature: 37°C
  Growth strain: NEB Stable
  Copy number: High Copy
Gene/Insert
  Gene/Insert name: dCas12j2
  Species: Bacteriophage
  Mutation: D394A
  Promoter: EF1a
  Cloning method: Gibson Cloning
Terms and licenses: Academic/Nonprofit Terms; Industry Terms: Not Available to Industry
Depositor comments: Stbl3 is also a suitable growth strain.
How to cite: dCas12j2 VPR was a gift from Isaac Hilton (Addgene plasmid # 188518 ; http://n2t.net/addgene:188518 ; RRID:Addgene_188518)
